Addgene plasmid #20580: pWZL Neo Myr Flag PIP5K1A
Depositing lab: William Hahn & Jean Zhao. Depositing organization: Dana-Farber Cancer Institute. Publication: Integrative Genomic Approaches Identify IKBKE as a Breast Cancer Oncogene (Kinase Library Clones). Boehm JS, Zhao JJ, Yao J, Kim SY, Firestein R, Dunn IF, Sjostrom SK, Garraway LA, Weremowicz S, Richardson AL, Greulich H, Stewart CJ, Mulvey LA, Shen RR, Ambrogio L, Hirozane-Kishikawa T, Hill DE, Vidal M, Meyerson M, Grenier JK, Hinkle G, Root DE, Roberts TM, Lander ES, Polyak K, Hahn WC. Cell. 2007 Jun 15. 129(6):1065-1079. 10.1016/j.cell.2007.03.052 PubMed 17574021.
Backbone
  Vector backbone: pWZL-Neo-Myr-Flag-DEST
  Backbone manufacturer: William Hahn Lab (available at Addgene, #15300)
  Vector type: Mammalian Expression, Retroviral
  Selectable markers: Neomycin (select with G418)
Growth in bacteria
  Bacterial resistance: Ampicillin, 100 μg/mL
  Growth temperature: 37°C
  Growth strain: Stbl3
  Growth instructions: Stbl3 cells to prevent recombination.
  Copy number: Unknown
Gene/Insert
  Gene/Insert name: PIP5K1A (alt name: phosphatidylinositol-4-phosphate 5-kinase, type I, alpha)
  Species: H. sapiens (human)
  GenBank ID: NM_003557
  Entrez Gene: PIP5K1A
  Tag / fusion protein: Myr (N terminal on backbone); Flag (N terminal on backbone)
  Cloning method: Gateway Cloning
  Sequencing primers: 5′ pWZL-Fwd (GAA CCT CCT CGT TCG ACC); 3′ pWZL-Rev (TTC CGG GCC CTC ACA TTG)
Resource information
  A portion of this plasmid was derived from a plasmid made by: 2-D3
Terms and licenses: Academic/Nonprofit Terms; Industry Terms: Not Available to Industry
Depositor comments: ORFs were cloned into Gateway compatible pEntry vectors. An LR recombination reaction was performed to move the ORF to pWZL-Neo-Myr-Flag DEST such that the ORF would have 5' myristoylation and flag tags. This plasmid is part of a kinase library, and the gene has been verified, but has not been fully sequenced for minor mutations. Please see the following link for plasmids from this article that are not part of the kinase library http://www.addgene.org/pubmed/17574021
How to cite: pWZL Neo Myr Flag PIP5K1A was a gift from William Hahn & Jean Zhao (Addgene plasmid # 20580 ; http://n2t.net/addgene:20580 ; RRID:Addgene_20580)
