[The description below was written by a language model from this plasmid's Addgene catalogue record.]
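Description:
pWZL Neo Myr Flag PIP5K1A is a retroviral mammalian expression plasmid carrying the human PIP5K1A open reading frame, which encodes phosphatidylinositol-4-phosphate 5-kinase type I alpha. It was built in the Gateway destination backbone pWZL-Neo-Myr-Flag-DEST. The ORF was first placed in a Gateway entry vector and then moved into the destination vector by an LR recombination reaction. This positions it downstream of backbone-encoded N-terminal myristoylation and Flag sequences. The myristoylation signal directs lipid modification of the fusion protein and so targets it to cellular membranes, a strategy commonly used to promote constitutive activation of kinases. The Flag epitope allows detection or immunoprecipitation of the expressed protein. The plasmid is propagated in bacteria under ampicillin selection, and a recombination-deficient strain is recommended because repeated sequences in retroviral vectors are prone to rearrangement. Transduced mammalian cells are selected through the neomycin resistance marker using G418.

No feature table accompanies the record. The promoter driving the fusion, the arrangement of the neomycin cassette, the origin of replication and the copy number are therefore not explicitly stated. As a retroviral vector, it would be expected to be packaged into virus for stable delivery of the transgene into target cells. The construct is one clone from a library of myristoylated, Flag-tagged human kinases assembled for functional genomic screening, which was used in work that identified a breast cancer oncogene. The depositors note that the identity of the gene has been verified, but the insert has not been fully sequenced, so minor mutations cannot be excluded.
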