>Addgene plasmid #20580 | pWZL Neo Myr Flag PIP5K1A | addgene partial sequence | sequence record 26406 | 20580 with pWZL-Fwd
CTCCTTCTCTAGGCGCCGGCCGGATCCAGAATTCGCCACCATGGGGTCTTCAAAATCTAAACCAAAGGAC
CCCAGCCAGCGCCGGCGCAGGATCCGAGGTTACCTTGACTACAAAGACGATGACGACAAGCAATTGACAA
GTTTGTACAAAAAAGTTGGCATGGCGTCGGCCTCCTCCGGGCCGTCGTCTTCGGTCGGTTTTTCATCCTT
TGATCCCGCGGTCCCTTCCTGTACCTTGTCCTCAGCATCTGGAATCAAGAGACCCATGGCATCTGAGGTG
CCTTATGCCTCTGGCATGCCCATCAAGAAAATAGGCCATAGAAGTGTTGATTCCTCAGGAGAGACAACAT
ATAAAAAGACAACCTCATCAGCCTTGAAAGGTGCCATCCAGTTAGGCATTACCCACACTGTGGGGAGCCT
GAGTACCAAACCAGAGCGTGATGTCCTCATGCAAGATTTCTACGTGGTTGAGAGTATCTTCTTTCCCAGT
GAAGGGAGCAACCTGACCCCTGCTCATCACTACAATGACTTTCGTTTCAAGACCTATGCACCTGTTGCCT
TCCGCTACTTCCGGGAGCTATTTGGTATCCGGCCCGATGATTACTTGTATTCCCTCTGCAGTGAGCCGCT
GATTGAACTCTGTAGCTCTGGAGCTAGTGGTTCCCTATTCTATGTGTCCAGCGACGATGANTTCATTATT
AAGACAGTCCAA
